Addgene plasmid #174288: pAPM-miR30-XPO1-ts3
Purpose: XPO1 knockdown
Depositing lab: Jeremy Luban. Depositing organization: University of Massachusetts, Worcester. Publication: IFIH1 (MDA5) is required for innate immune detection of intron-containing RNA expressed from the HIV-1 provirus. Guney MH, Nagalekshmi K, McCauley SM, Carbone C, Aydemir O, Luban J. Proc Natl Acad Sci U S A. 2024 Jul 16;121(29):e2404349121. doi: 10.1073/pnas.2404349121. Epub 2024 Jul 10. PubMed 38985764.
Backbone
  Vector backbone: pAPM-miR30
  Vector type: Lentiviral, RNAi
  Selectable markers: Puromycin
Growth in bacteria
  Bacterial resistance: Ampicillin, 100 μg/mL
  Growth temperature: 30°C
  Growth strain: NEB Stable
  Copy number: High Copy
Gene/Insert
  Gene/Insert name: XPO1 shRNA
  gRNA/shRNA sequence: TAACAGTAACAAGAAATCGTTT
  Species: H. sapiens (human)
  Entrez Gene: XPO1 (a.k.a. CRM-1, CRM1, emb, exp1)
  Promoter: SFFV
  Cloning method: Restriction Enzyme; 5′ cloning site unknown (unknown if destroyed)
Terms and licenses: Academic/Nonprofit Terms; Industry Terms: Not Available to Industry
Depositor comments: Please visit https://doi.org/10.1101/2023.11.17.567619 for bioRxiv preprint.
How to cite: pAPM-miR30-XPO1-ts3 was a gift from Jeremy Luban (Addgene plasmid # 174288 ; http://n2t.net/addgene:174288 ; RRID:Addgene_174288)
