[The description below was written by a language model from this plasmid's Addgene catalogue record and pLannotate feature annotations shown in this document.]
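Description:
pAPM-miR30-XPO1-ts3 is an HIV-1-based lentiviral RNAi vector built on the pAPM-miR30 backbone and designed to knock down human XPO1 (also known as CRM1, the exportin-1 nuclear export receptor). In bacteria it is maintained through a high-copy ColE1/pUC-type origin and selected with ampicillin via the β-lactamase gene. The annotated full sequence is about 6.3 kb.

The viral transfer cassette begins with a CMV enhancer/promoter placed upstream of a truncated HIV-1 5' LTR, an arrangement that typically allows genomic RNA to be transcribed in producer cells without Tat. This is followed by the Ψ packaging signal with a short gag fragment, the Rev response element for Rev-dependent nuclear export of the unspliced genome, and the cPPT/CTS element that aids nuclear import of the reverse-transcribed DNA. A second truncated LTR closes the cassette at the 3' end, where the annotation software has labelled it as a 5' LTR.

Between these elements, the spleen focus-forming virus (SFFV) LTR promoter drives a single Pol II transcript. It encodes puromycin N-acetyltransferase (pac), followed by the XPO1-targeting hairpin embedded between 5' and 3' miR-30a flanking sequences. Because the shRNA sits in a microRNA scaffold downstream of the resistance gene, it is processed by the endogenous microRNA pathway, and puromycin selection of transduced cells is linked to expression of the knockdown cassette. The "ts3" suffix suggests one of several target sites, although the record does not say so. The associated publication concerns innate immune detection of intron-containing RNA expressed from the HIV-1 provirus, which is consistent with using this vector to test the contribution of XPO1.
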