Features (pLannotate 1.2.2; 19 found; start..end, strand, type, name):
     62..441     +  enhancer       CMV enhancer: human cytomegalovirus immediate early enhancer
    442..641     +  promoter       CMV promoter: human cytomegalovirus (CMV) immediate early promoter
    659..839     +  LTR            5' LTR (truncated): truncated 5' long terminal repeat (LTR) from HIV-1
    886..1011    +  misc_feature   HIV-1 Ψ: packaging signal of human immunodeficiency virus type 1
    995..1333    +  CDS            HIV-1 gag (fragment): gag protein from human immunodeficiency virus 1; gag
   1508..1741    +  misc_feature   RRE: The Rev response element (RRE) of HIV-1 allows for Rev-dependent mRNA export from the nucleus to the cytoplasm.
   2118..2218    +  CDS            Rev (fragment): human immunodeficiency virus 1 (HIV-1) Rev protein; rev; enhances nuclear export of unspliced and incompletely spliced viral mRNAs
   2268..2385    +  misc_feature   cPPT/CTS: central polypurine tract and central termination sequence of HIV-1
   2522..2929    +  promoter       SFFV promoter: spleen focus-forming virus long terminal repeat (LTR) promoter
   2950..3546    +  CDS            pac: PUAC_STRAD - Protein predicted: Swiss-Prot protein existence level 4. Detoxification of puromycin. From Streptomyces alboniger.
   3571..3616    +  ncRNA          5' miR-30a (fragment): sequence upstream of the 71-nt precursor of the human miR-30a microRNA (Zeng et al., 2002) miRNA
   3686..3711    +  ncRNA          3' miR-30a (fragment): sequence downstream of the 71-nt precursor of the human miR-30a microRNA (Zeng et al., 2002) miRNA
   3741..3760    +  misc_feature   cPPT/CTS (fragment): central polypurine tract and central termination sequence of HIV-1
   3792..3972    +  LTR            5' LTR (truncated): truncated 5' long terminal repeat (LTR) from HIV-1
   4043..4631    -  rep_origin     ori: high-copy-number ColE1/pMB1/pBR322/pUC origin of replication
   4802..5662    -  CDS            AmpR: β-lactamase; bla; confers resistance to ampicillin, carbenicillin, and related antibiotics
   5663..5767    -  promoter       AmpR promoter: bla
   5826..5878    -  misc_feature   bom (fragment): basis of mobility region from pBR322
   6040..50      +  promoter       SV40 promoter (across the origin): SV40 enhancer and early promoter
>Addgene plasmid #174288 | pAPM-miR30-XPO1-ts3 | addgene full sequence | sequence record 343337 | Addgene NGS Result
TATTCCAGAAGTAGTGAGGAGGCTTTTTTGGAGGCCTAGGCTTTTGCAAAAAGCTCGCGTTGACATTGAT
TATTGACTAGTTATTAATAGTAATCAATTACGGGGTCATTAGTTCATAGCCCATATATGGAGTTCCGCGT
TACATAACTTACGGTAAATGGCCCGCCTGGCTGACCGCCCAACGACCCCCGCCCATTGACGTCAATAATG
ACGTATGTTCCCATAGTAACGCCAATAGGGACTTTCCATTGACGTCAATGGGTGGAGTATTTACGGTAAA
CTGCCCACTTGGCAGTACATCAAGTGTATCATATGCCAAGTACGCCCCCTATTGACGTCAATGACGGTAA
ATGGCCCGCCTGGCATTATGCCCAGTACATGACCTTATGGGACTTTCCTACTTGGCAGTACATCTACGTA
TTAGTCATCGCTATTACCATGGTGATGCGGTTTTGGCAGTACATCAATGGGCGTGGATAGCGGTTTGACT
CACGGGGATTTCCAAGTCTCCACCCCATTGACGTCAATGGGAGTTTGTTTTGGCACCAAAATCAACGGGA
CTTTCCAAAATGTCGTAACAACTCCGCCCCATTGACGCAAATGGGCGGTAGGCGTGTACGGTGGGAGGTC
TATATAAGCAGCGCGTTTTGCCTGTACTGGGTCTCTCTGGTTAGACCAGATCTGAGCCTGGGAGCTCTCT
GGCTAACTAGGGAACCCACTGCTTAAGCCTCAATAAAGCTTGCCTTGAGTGCTTCAAGTAGTGTGTGCCC
GTCTGTTGTGTGACTCTGGTAACTAGAGATCCCTCAGACCCTTTTAGTCAGTGTGGAAAATCTCTAGCAG
TGGCGCCCGAACAGGGACTTGAAAGCGAAAGGGAAACCAGAGGAGCTCTCTCGACGCAGGACTCGGCTTG
CTGAAGCGCGCACGGCAAGAGGCGAGGGGCGGCGACTGGTGAGTACGCCAAAAATTTTGACTAGCGGAGG
CTAGAAGGAGAGAGATGGGTGCGAGAGCGTCAGTATTAAGCGGGGGAGAATTAGATCGCGATGGGAAAAA
ATTCGGTTAAGGCCAGGGGGAAAGAAAAAATATAAATTAAAACATATAGTATGGGCAAGCAGGGAGCTAG
AACGATTCGCAGTTAATCCTGGCCTGTTAGAAACATCAGAAGGCTGTAGACAAATACTGGGACAGCTACA
ACCATCCCTTCAGACAGGATCAGAAGAACTTAGATCATTATATAATACAGTAGCAACCCTCTATTGTGTG
CATCAAAGGATAGAGATAAAAGACACCAAGGAAGCTTTAGACAAGATAGAGGAAGAGCAAAACAAAAGTA
AGACCACCGCACAGCAAGCGGCCGGCCGCTGATCTTCAGACCTGGAGGAGGAGATATGAGGGACAATTGG
AGAAGTGAATTATATAAATATAAAGTAGTAAAAATTGAACCATTAGGAGTAGCACCCACCAAGGCAAAGA
GAAGAGTGGTGCAGAGAGAAAAAAGAGCAGTGGGAATAGGAGCTTTGTTCCTTGGGTTCTTGGGAGCAGC
AGGAAGCACTATGGGCGCAGCGTCAATGACGCTGACGGTACAGGCCAGACAATTATTGTCTGGTATAGTG
CAGCAGCAGAACAATTTGCTGAGGGCTATTGAGGCGCAACAGCATCTGTTGCAACTCACAGTCTGGGGCA
TCAAGCAGCTCCAGGCAAGAATCCTGGCTGTGGAAAGATACCTAAAGGATCAACAGCTCCTGGGGATTTG
GGGTTGCTCTGGAAAACTCATTTGCACCACTGCTGTGCCTTGGAATGCTAGTTGGAGTAATAAATCTCTG
GAACAGATTTGGAATCACACGACCTGGATGGAGTGGGACAGAGAAATTAACAATTACACAAGCTTAATAC
ACTCCTTAATTGAAGAATCGCAAAACCAGCAAGAAAAGAATGAACAAGAATTATTGGAATTAGATAAATG
GGCAAGTTTGTGGAATTGGTTTAACATAACAAATTGGCTGTGGTATATAAAATTATTCATAATGATAGTA
GGAGGCTTGGTAGGTTTAAGAATAGTTTTTGCTGTACTTTCTATAGTGAATAGAGTTAGGCAGGGATATT
CACCATTATCGTTTCAGACCCACCTCCCAACCCCGAGGGGACCCGACAGGCCCGAAGGAATAGAAGAAGA
AGGTGGAGAGAGAGACAGAGACAGATCCATTCGATTAGTGAACGGATCGGCACTGCGTGCGCCAATTCTG
CAGACAAATGGCAGTATTCATCCACAATTTTAAAAGAAAAGGGGGGATTGGGGGGTACAGTGCAGGGGAA
AGAATAGTAGACATAATAGCAACAGACATACAAACTAAAGAATTACAAAAACAAATTACAAAAATTCAAA
ATTTTCGGGTTTATTACAGGGACAGCAGAGATCCAGTTTGGTTAATTAACTGCAGCCCCGATAAAATAAA
AGATTTTATTTAGTCTCCAGAAAAAGGGGGGAATGAAAGACCCCACCTGTAGGTTTGGCAAGCTAGCTGC
AGTAACGCCATTTTGCAAGGCATGGAAAAATACCAAACCAAGAATAGAGAAGTTCAGATCAAGGGCGGGT
ACATGAAAATAGCTAACGTTGGGCCAAACAGGATATCTGCGGTGAGCAGTTTCGGCCCCGGCCCGGGGCC
AAGAACAGATGGTCACCGCAGTTTCGGCCCCGGCCCGAGGCCAAGAACAGATGGTCCCCAGATATGGCCC
AACCCTCAGCAGTTTCTTAAGACCCATCAGATGTTTCCAGGCTCCCCCAAGGACCTGAAATGACCCTGCG
CCTTATTTGAATTAACCAATCAGCCTGCTTCTCGCTTCTGTTCGCGCGCTTCTGCTTCCCGAGCTCTATA
AAAGAGCTCACAACCCCTCACTCGGCGCGCCAGTCCTCCGACAGACTGAGTCGCCCGGGGGTCTAGAACG
CGTGCCGCCATGACCGAATACAAACCTACCGTGAGGCTGGCTACAAGAGATGATGTCCCAAGGGCTGTGA
GAACACTGGCCGCCGCTTTTGCCGATTACCCTGCCACACGCCACACTGTGGACCCAGATCGGCATATCGA
GAGAGTGACTGAGCTGCAGGAACTGTTCCTGACCCGAGTGGGCCTGGACATTGGGAAGGTCTGGGTCGCA
GACGATGGAGCAGCTGTGGCTGTCTGGACCACACCAGAGAGCGTGGAAGCCGGAGCTGTCTTTGCAGAGA
TCGGCCCTAGAATGGCAGAACTGAGCGGCTCCAGGCTGGCAGCACAGCAGCAGATGGAGGGACTGCTGGC
CCCACACAGGCCTAAGGAACCAGCATGGTTCCTGGCTACCGTGGGGGTCTCTCCTGACCATCAGGGCAAA
GGACTGGGAAGTGCTGTGGTCCTGCCAGGAGTGGAGGCTGCAGAACGAGCTGGAGTCCCTGCATTTCTGG
AGACCTCTGCTCCACGAAACCTGCCCTTCTATGAACGGCTGGGCTTTACTGTGACCGCAGATGTGGAGGT
CCCCGAAGGACCTAGGACCTGGTGCATGACACGCAAACCCGGCGCCTGAGCGATCGCCGCGGCCGCCTTC
TTAACCCAACAGAAGGCTCGAGAAGGTATATTGCTGTTGACAGTGAGCGCAACGATTTCTTGTTACTGTT
ATAGTGAAGCCACAGATGTATAACAGTAACAAGAAATCGTTTTGCCTACTGCCTCGGACTTCAAGGGGCT
AGAATTCGGCAGCTGTAGATCTTAGCCACTTTTTAAAAGAAAAGGGGGGACTGGAAGGGCTAACTGCATC
CGGACTGTACTGGGTCTCTCTGGTTAGACCAGATCTGAGCCTGGGAGCTCTCTGGCTAACTAGGGAACCC
ACTGCTTAAGCCTCAATAAAGCTTGCCTTGAGTGCTTCAAGTAGTGTGTGCCCGTCTGTTGTGTGACTCT
GGTAACTAGAGATCCCTCAGACCCTTTTAGTCAGTGTGGAAAATCTCTAGCAGGGCCCGTTTCATGTGAG
CAAAAGGCCAGCAAAAGGCCAGGAACCGTAAAAAGGCCGCGTTGCTGGCGTTTTTCCATAGGCTCCGCCC
CCCTGACGAGCATCACAAAAATCGACGCTCAAGTCAGAGGTGGCGAAACCCGACAGGACTATAAAGATAC
CAGGCGTTTCCCCCTGGAAGCTCCCTCGTGCGCTCTCCTGTTCCGACCCTGCCGCTTACCGGATACCTGT
CCGCCTTTCTCCCTTCGGGAAGCGTGGCGCTTTCTCATAGCTCACGCTGTAGGTATCTCAGTTCGGTGTA
GGTCGTTCGCTCCAAGCTGGGCTGTGTGCACGAACCCCCCGTTCAGCCCGACCGCTGCGCCTTATCCGGT
AACTATCGTCTTGAGTCCAACCCGGTAAGACACGACTTATCGCCACTGGCAGCAGCCACTGGTAACAGGA
TTAGCAGAGCGAGGTATGTAGGCGGTGCTACAGAGTTCTTGAAGTGGTGGCCTAACTACGGCTACACTAG
AAGAACAGTATTTGGTATCTGCGCTCTGCTGAAGCCAGTTACCTTCGGAAAAAGAGTTGGTAGCTCTTGA
TCCGGCAAACAAACCACCGCTGGTAGCGGTGGTTTTTTTGTTTGCAAGCAGCAGATTACGCGCAGAAAAA
AAGGATCTCAAGAAGATCCTTTGATCTTTTCTACGGGGTCTGACGCTCAGTGGAACGAAAACTCACGTTA
AGGGATTTTGGTCATGAGATTATCAAAAAGGATCTTCACCTAGATCCTTTTAAATTAAAAATGAAGTTTT
AAATCAATCTAAAGTATATATGAGTAAACTTGGTCTGACAGTTACCAATGCTTAATCAGTGAGGCACCTA
TCTCAGCGATCTGTCTATTTCGTTCATCCATAGTTGCCTGACTCCCCGTCGTGTAGATAACTACGATACG
GGAGGGCTTACCATCTGGCCCCAGTGCTGCAATGATACCGCGAGACCCACGCTCACCGGCTCCAGATTTA
TCAGCAATAAACCAGCCAGCCGGAAGGGCCGAGCGCAGAAGTGGTCCTGCAACTTTATCCGCCTCCATCC
AGTCTATTAATTGTTGCCGGGAAGCTAGAGTAAGTAGTTCGCCAGTTAATAGTTTGCGCAACGTTGTTGC
CATTGCTACAGGCATCGTGGTGTCACGCTCGTCGTTTGGTATGGCTTCATTCAGCTCCGGTTCCCAACGA
TCAAGGCGAGTTACATGATCCCCCATGTTGTGCAAAAAAGCGGTTAGCTCCTTCGGTCCTCCGATCGTTG
TCAGAAGTAAGTTGGCCGCAGTGTTATCACTCATGGTTATGGCAGCACTGCATAATTCTCTTACTGTCAT
GCCATCCGTAAGATGCTTTTCTGTGACTGGTGAGTACTCAACCAAGTCATTCTGAGAATAGTGTATGCGG
CGACCGAGTTGCTCTTGCCCGGCGTCAATACGGGATAATACCGCGCCACATAGCAGAACTTTAAAAGTGC
TCATCATTGGAAAACGTTCTTCGGGGCGAAAACTCTCAAGGATCTTACCGCTGTTGAGATCCAGTTCGAT
GTAACCCACTCGTGCACCCAACTGATCTTCAGCATCTTTTACTTTCACCAGCGTTTCTGGGTGAGCAAAA
ACAGGAAGGCAAAATGCCGCAAAAAAGGGAATAAGGGCGACACGGAAATGTTGAATACTCATACTCTTCC
TTTTTCAATATTATTGAAGCATTTATCAGGGTTATTGTCTCATGAGCGGATACATATTTGAATGTATTTA
GAAAAATAAACAAATAGGGGTTCCGCGCACATTTCCCCGAAAAGTGCCACCTGACGTCGACGGATCGGGA
GATCTCCCGATCCCCTATGGTGCACTCTCAGTACAATCTGCTCTGATGCCGCATAGTTAAGCCAGTATCT
GCTCCCTGCTTGTGTGTTGGAGGTCGCTGAGTAGTGCGCGAGCAAAATTTAAGCTACAACAAGGCAAGGC
TTGACCGACAATTGCATGAAGAATCTGCTTAGGGTTAGGCGTTTTGCGCTGCTTCGCGATGTACGGGCCA
GATATACGCGCTGTGGAATGTGTGTCAGTTAGGGTGTGGAAAGTCCCCAGGCTCCCCAGCAGGCAGAAGT
ATGCAAAGCATGCATCTCAATTAGTCAGCAACCAGGTGTGGAAAGTCCCCAGGCTCCCCAGCAGGCAGAA
GTATGCAAAGCATGCATCTCAATTAGTCAGCAACCATAGTCCCGCCCCTAACTCCGCCCATCCCGCCCCT
AACTCCGCCCAGTTCCGCCCATTCTCCGCCCCATGGCTGACTAATTTTTTTTATTTATGCAGAGGCCGAG
GCCGCCTCTGCCTCTGAGC
